>Addgene plasmid #15037 | pBTG (pBigT-IRES-GFP; DM#268) | addgene full sequence | sequence record 229542 | Addgene NGS Result
GCTGGCGAAAGGGGGATGTGCTGCAAGGCGATTAAGTTGGGTAACGCCAGGGTTTTCCCAGTCACGACGT
TGTAAAACGACGGCCAGTGAATTGTAATACGACTCACTATAGGGCGAATTGGCCTTAATTAAGGGATCTG
TAGGGCGCAGTAGTCCAGGGTTTCCTTGATGATGTCATACTTATCCTGTCCCTTTTTTTTCCACAGCTCG
CGGTTGAGGACAAACTCTTCGCGGTCTTTCCAGTGGGGATCGACGGTATCGTAGAGTCGAGGCCGCTCTA
GAACTAGTGGATCCGGAACCCTTAATATAACTTCGTATAATGTATGCTATACGAAGTTATTAGGTCCCTC
GACCTGCAGGAATTCTACCGGGTAGGGGAGGCGCTTTTCCCAAGGCAGTCTGGAGCATGCGCTTTAGCAG
CCCCGCTGGGCACTTGGCGCTACACAAGTGGCCTCTGGCCTCGCACACATTCCACATCCACCGGTAGGCG
CCAACCGGCTCCGTTCTTTGGTGGCCCCTTCGCGCCACCTTCTACTCCTCCCCTAGTCAGGAAGTTCCCC
CCCGCCCCGCAGCTCGCGTCGTGCAGGACGTGACAAATGGAAGTAGCACGTCTCACTAGTCTCGTGCAGA
TGGACAGCACCGCTGAGCAATGGAAGCGGGTAGGCCTTTGGGGCAGCGGCCAATAGCAGCTTTGCTCCTT
CGCTTTCTGGGCTCAGAGGCTGGGAAGGGGTGGGTCCGGGGGCGGGCTCAGGGGCGGGCTCAGGGGCGGG
GCGGGCGCCCGAAGGTCCTCCGGAGGCCCGGCATTCTGCACGCTTCAAAAGCGCACGTCTGCCGCGCTGT
TCTCCTCTTCCTCATCTCCGGGCCTTTCGACCTGCAGCCAATATGGGATCGGCCATTGAACAAGATGGAT
TGCACGCAGGTTCTCCGGCCGCTTGGGTGGAGAGGCTATTCGGCTATGACTGGGCACAACAGACAATCGG
CTGCTCTGATGCCGCCGTGTTCCGGCTGTCAGCGCAGGGGCGCCCGGTTCTTTTTGTCAAGACCGACCTG
TCCGGTGCCCTGAATGAACTGCAGGACGAGGCAGCGCGGCTATCGTGGCTGGCCACGACGGGCGTTCCTT
GCGCAGCTGTGCTCGACGTTGTCACTGAAGCGGGAAGGGACTGGCTGCTATTGGGCGAAGTGCCGGGGCA
GGATCTCCTGTCATCTCACCTTGCTCCTGCCGAGAAAGTATCCATCATGGCTGATGCAATGCGGCGGCTG
CATACGCTTGATCCGGCTACCTGCCCATTCGACCACCAAGCGAAACATCGCATCGAGCGAGCACGTACTC
GGATGGAAGCCGGTCTTGTCGATCAGGATGATCTGGACGAAGAGCATCAGGGGCTCGCGCCAGCCGAACT
GTTCGCCAGGCTCAAGGCGCGCATGCCCGACGGCGATGATCTCGTCGTGACCCATGGCGATGCCTGCTTG
CCGAATATCATGGTGGAAAATGGCCGCTTTTCTGGATTCATCGACTGTGGCCGGCTGGGTGTGGCGGACC
GCTATCAGGACATAGCGTTGGCTACCCGTGATATTGCTGAAGAGCTTGGCGGCGAATGGGCTGACCGCTT
CCTCGTGCTTTACGGTATCGCCGCTCCCGATTCGCAGCGCATCGCCTTCTATCGCCTTCTTGACGAGTTC
TTCTGAGGGGATCCGCTGTAAGTCTGCAGAAATTGATGATCTATTAAACAATAAAGATGTCCACTAAAAT
GGAAGTTTTTCCTGTCATACTTTGTTAAGAAGGGTGAGAACAGAGTACCTACATTTTGAATGGAAGGATT
GGAGCTACGGGGGTGGGGGTGGGGTGGGATTAGATAAATGCCTGCTCTTTACTGAAGGCTCTTTACTATT
GCTTTATGATAATGTTTCATAGTTGGATATCATAATTTAAACAAGCAAAACCAAATTAAGGGCCAGCTCA
TTCCTCCCACTCATGATCTATAGATCTATAGATCTCTCGTGGGATCATTGTTTTTCTCTTGATTCCCACT
TTGTGGTTCTAAGTACTGTGGTTTCCAAATGTGTCAGTTTCATAGCCTGAAGAACGAGATCAGCAGCCTC
TGTTCCACATACACTTCATTCTCAGTATTGTTTTGCCAAGTTCTAATTCCATCAGAAGCTTGCAGATCTG
CGACTCTAGAGGATCTGCGACTCTAGAGGATCATAATCAGCCATACCACATTTGTAGAGGTTTTACTTGC
TTTAAAAAACCTCCCACACCTCCCCCTGAACCTGAAACATAAAATGAATGCAATTGTTGTTGTTAACTTG
TTTATTGCAGCTTATAATGGTTACAAATAAAGCAATAGCATCACAAATTTCACAAATAAAGCATTTTTTT
CACTGCATTCTAGTTGTGGTTTGTCCAAACTCATCAATGTATCTTATCATGTCTGGATCTGCGACTCTAG
AGGATCATAATCAGCCATACCACATTTGTAGAGGTTTTACTTGCTTTAAAAAACCTCCCACACCTCCCCC
TGAACCTGAAACATAAAATGAATGCAATTGTTGTTGTTAACTTGTTTATTGCAGCTTATAATGGTTACAA
ATAAAGCAATAGCATCACAAATTTCACAAATAAAGCATTTTTTTCACTGCATTCTAGTTGTGGTTTGTCC
AAACTCATCAATGTATCTTATCATGTCTGGATCCCCATCAAGCTGATCCGGAACCCTTAATATAACTTCG
TATAATGTATGCTATACGAAGTTATTAGGTCCCTCGACCTGCAGCCCAAGCTAGCTTATCGATACCGTCG
ACCTCGAGGTCGATCGACGGTATCGATAAGCTTGATATCGAATTCCTGCAGCCCGGGGGATCCGCCCCTC
TCCCTCCCCCCCCCCTAACGTTACTGGCCGAAGCCGCTTGGAATAAGGCCGGTGTGCGTTTGTCTATATG
TTATTTTCCACCATATTGCCGTCTTTTGGCAATGTGAGGGCCCGGAAACCTGGCCCTGTCTTCTTGACGA
GCATTCCTAGGGGTCTTTCCCCTCTCGCCAAAGGAATGCAAGGTCTGTTGAATGTCGTGAAGGAAGCAGT
TCCTCTGGAAGCTTCTTGAAGACAAACAACGTCTGTAGCGACCCTTTGCAGGCAGCGGAACCCCCCACCT
GGCGACAGGTGCCTCTGCGGCCAAAAGCCACGTGTATAAGATACACCTGCAAAGGCGGCACAACCCCAGT
GCCACGTTGTGAGTTGGATAGTTGTGGAAAGAGTCAAATGGCTCTCCTCAAGCGTATTCAACAAGGGGCT
GAAGGATGCCCAGAAGGTACCCCATTGTATGGGATCTGATCTGGGGCCTCGGTACACATGCTTTACATGT
GTTTAGTCGAGGTTAAAAAAACGTCTAGGCCCCCCGAACCACGGGGACGTGGTTTTCCTTTGAAAAACAC
GATGATAATATGGCCACAACCATGGTGCACGTGGATCCAAAAAAGAAGAGAAAGGTAGATCCAAAAAAGA
AGAGAAAGGTAGATCCAAAAAAGAAGAGAAAGGTACACGTGTCCATGGTGAGCAAGGGCGAGGAGCTGTT
CACCGGGGTGGTGCCCATCCTGGTCGAGCTGGACGGCGACGTAAACGGCCACAAGTTCAGCGTGTCCGGC
GAGGGCGAGGGCGATGCCACCTACGGCAAGCTGACCCTGAAGTTCATCTGCACCACCGGCAAGCTGCCCG
TGCCCTGGCCCACCCTCGTGACCACCCTGACCTACGGCGTGCAGTGCTTCAGCCGCTACCCCGACCACAT
GAAGCAGCACGACTTCTTCAAGTCCGCCATGCCCGAAGGCTACGTCCAGGAGCGCACCATCTTCTTCAAG
GACGACGGCAACTACAAGACCCGCGCCGAGGTGAAGTTCGAGGGCGACACCCTGGTGAACCGCATCGAGC
TGAAGGGCATCGACTTCAAGGAGGACGGCAACATCCTGGGGCACAAGCTGGAGTACAACTACAACAGCCA
CAACGTCTATATCATGGCCGACAAGCAGAAGAACGGCATCAAGGTGAACTTCAAGATCCGCCACAACATC
GAGGACGGCAGCGTGCAGCTCGCCGACCACTACCAGCAGAACACCCCCATCGGCGACGGCCCCGTGCTGC
TGCCCGACAACCACTACCTGAGCACCCAGTCCGCCCTGAGCAAAGACCCCAACGAGAAGCGCGATCACAT
GGTCCTGCTGGAGTTCGTGACCGCCGCCGGGATCACTCTCGGCATGGACGAGCTGTACAAGTAAAGCGGC
CGCGAGCTCGCTGATCAGCCTCGACTGTGCCTTCTAGTTGCCAGCCATCTGTTGTTTGCCCCTCCCCCGT
GCCTTCCTTGACCCTGGAAGGTGCCACTCCCACTGTCCTTTCCTAATAAAATGAGGAAATTGCATCGCAT
TGTCTGAGTAGGTGTCATTCTATTCTGGGGGGTGGGGTGGGGCAGGACAGCAAGGGGGAGGATTGGGAAG
ACAATAGCAGGCATGCTGGGGATGCGGTGGGCTCTATGGCTTCTGAGGCGGAAAGAACCAGCTGGGGCTC
GATCCTCTAGTTGGCGCGCCAACGGTACCAGCTTTTGTTCCCTTTAGTGAGGGTTAATTTCGAGCTTGGC
GTAATCATGGTCATAGCTGTTTCCTGTGTGAAATTGTTATCCGCTCACAATTCCACACAACATACGAGCC
GGAAGCATAAAGTGTAAAGCCTGGGGTGCCTAATGAGTGAGCTAACTCACATTAATTGCGTTGCGCTCAC
TGCCCGCTTTCCAGTCGGGAAACCTGTCGTGCCAGCTGCATTAATGAATCGGCCAACGCGCGGGGAGAGG
CGGTTTGCGTATTGGGCGCTCTTCCGCTTCCTCGCTCACTGACTCGCTGCGCTCGGTCGTTCGGCTGCGG
CGAGCGGTATCAGCTCACTCAAAGGCGGTAATACGGTTATCCACAGAATCAGGGGATAACGCAGGAAAGA
ACATGTGAGCAAAAGGCCAGCAAAAGGCCAGGAACCGTAAAAAGGCCGCGTTGCTGGCGTTTTTCCATAG
GCTCCGCCCCCCTGACGAGCATCACAAAAATCGACGCTCAAGTCAGAGGTGGCGAAACCCGACAGGACTA
TAAAGATACCAGGCGTTTCCCCCTGGAAGCTCCCTCGTGCGCTCTCCTGTTCCGACCCTGCCGCTTACCG
GATACCTGTCCGCCTTTCTCCCTTCGGGAAGCGTGGCGCTTTCTCATAGCTCACGCTGTAGGTATCTCAG
TTCGGTGTAGGTCGTTCGCTCCAAGCTGGGCTGTGTGCACGAACCCCCCGTTCAGCCCGACCGCTGCGCC
TTATCCGGTAACTATCGTCTTGAGTCCAACCCGGTAAGACACGACTTATCGCCACTGGCAGCAGCCACTG
GTAACAGGATTAGCAGAGCGAGGTATGTAGGCGGTGCTACAGAGTTCTTGAAGTGGTGGCCTAACTACGG
CTACACTAGAAGAACAGTATTTGGTATCTGCGCTCTGCTGAAGCCAGTTACCTTCGGAAAAAGAGTTGGT
AGCTCTTGATCCGGCAAACAAACCACCGCTGGTAGCGGTGGTTTTTTTGTTTGCAAGCAGCAGATTACGC
GCAGAAAAAAAGGATCTCAAGAAGATCCTTTGATCTTTTCTACGGGGTCTGACGCTCAGTGGAACGAAAA
CTCACGTTAAGGGATTTTGGTCATGAGATTATCAAAAAGGATCTTCACCTAGATCCTTTTAAATTAAAAA
TGAAGTTTTAAATCAATCTAAAGTATATATGAGTAAACTTGGTCTGACAGTTACCAATGCTTAATCAGTG
AGGCACCTATCTCAGCGATCTGTCTATTTCGTTCATCCATAGTTGCCTGACTCCCCGTCGTGTAGATAAC
TACGATACGGGAGGGCTTACCATCTGGCCCCAGTGCTGCAATGATACCGCGAGACCCACGCTCACCGGCT
CCAGATTTATCAGCAATAAACCAGCCAGCCGGAAGGGCCGAGCGCAGAAGTGGTCCTGCAACTTTATCCG
CCTCCATCCAGTCTATTAATTGTTGCCGGGAAGCTAGAGTAAGTAGTTCGCCAGTTAATAGTTTGCGCAA
CGTTGTTGCCATTGCTACAGGCATCGTGGTGTCACGCTCGTCGTTTGGTATGGCTTCATTCAGCTCCGGT
TCCCAACGATCAAGGCGAGTTACATGATCCCCCATGTTGTGCAAAAAAGCGGTTAGCTCCTTCGGTCCTC
CGATCGTTGTCAGAAGTAAGTTGGCCGCAGTGTTATCACTCATGGTTATGGCAGCACTGCATAATTCTCT
TACTGTCATGCCATCCGTAAGATGCTTTTCTGTGACTGGTGAGTACTCAACCAAGTCATTCTGAGAATAG
TGTATGCGGCGACCGAGTTGCTCTTGCCCGGCGTCAATACGGGATAATACCGCGCCACATAGCAGAACTT
TAAAAGTGCTCATCATTGGAAAACGTTCTTCGGGGCGAAAACTCTCAAGGATCTTACCGCTGTTGAGATC
CAGTTCGATGTAACCCACTCGTGCACCCAACTGATCTTCAGCATCTTTTACTTTCACCAGCGTTTCTGGG
TGAGCAAAAACAGGAAGGCAAAATGCCGCAAAAAAGGGAATAAGGGCGACACGGAAATGTTGAATACTCA
TACTCTTCCTTTTTCAATATTATTGAAGCATTTATCAGGGTTATTGTCTCATGAGCGGATACATATTTGA
ATGTATTTAGAAAAATAAACAAATAGGGGTTCCGCGCACATTTCCCCGAAAAGTGCCACCTG
[58 nt withheld, positions 6783-6840]
T
[65 nt withheld, positions 6842-6906]
C
[91 nt withheld, positions 6908-6998]
A
[49 nt withheld, positions 7000-7048]
CCTTTGACGTTGGAGTCCACGTTCTTT
[37 nt withheld, positions 7076-7112]
ACCCTATCTCGGTCTATTCTTTTGATTTATAAGGGATTTTGCCGATTTCGGCCTATTGGTTAAAAAATGA
GCTGATTTAACAAAAATTTAACGCGAATTTTAACAAAATATTAACGCTTACAATTTCCATTCGCCATTCA
GGCTGCGCAACTGTTGGGAAGGGCGATCGGTGCGGGCCTCTTCGCTATTACGCCA
Features (pLannotate 1.2.2; 31 found; start..end, strand, type, name):
     95..113     +  promoter       T7 promoter: promoter for bacteriophage T7 RNA polymerase
    141..244     +  misc_feature   Ad SA: adenovirus major late transcript splice acceptor (Friedrich and Soriano, 1991)
    271..294     +  misc_feature   MCS (fragment): pBluescript multiple cloning site
    307..340     -  protein_bind   loxP: Cre-mediated recombination occurs in the 8-bp core sequence (GCATACAT). Cre recombinase
    370..869     +  promoter       PGK promoter: mouse phosphoglycerate kinase 1 promoter
    883..1686    +  CDS            NeoR/KanR: aminoglycoside phosphotransferase from Tn5; aph(3')-II (or nptII); confers resistance to neomycin, kanamycin, and G418 (Geneticin®)
   1696..2157    +  polyA_signal   PGK poly(A) signal: mouse phosphoglycerate kinase 1 polyadenylation signal
   2199..2282    +  CDS            large T antigen (fragment): large T antigen from SV40 (simian virus 40)
   2305..2439    +  polyA_signal   SV40 poly(A) signal: SV40 polyadenylation signal
   2453..2536    +  CDS            large T antigen (fragment): large T antigen from SV40 (simian virus 40)
   2559..2693    +  polyA_signal   SV40 poly(A) signal: SV40 polyadenylation signal
   2722..2755    -  protein_bind   loxP: Cre-mediated recombination occurs in the 8-bp core sequence (GCATACAT). Cre recombinase
   2783..2809    +  misc_feature   MCS (fragment): pBluescript multiple cloning site
   2814..2863    -  misc_feature   MCS (fragment): pBluescript multiple cloning site
   2865..3451    +  misc_feature   IRES2: internal ribosome entry site (IRES) of the encephalomyocarditis virus (EMCV)
   3467..3487    +  CDS            SV40 NLS: nuclear localization signal of SV40 (simian virus 40) large T antigen
   3491..3511    +  CDS            SV40 NLS: nuclear localization signal of SV40 (simian virus 40) large T antigen
   3515..3535    +  CDS            SV40 NLS: nuclear localization signal of SV40 (simian virus 40) large T antigen
   3545..4264    +  CDS            EGFP: the original enhanced GFP (Yang et al., 1996) mammalian codon-optimized
   4295..4519    +  polyA_signal   bGH poly(A) signal: bovine growth hormone polyadenylation signal
   4523..4544    +  promoter       SV40 promoter (fragment): SV40 enhancer and early promoter
   4591..4609    -  promoter       T3 promoter: promoter for bacteriophage T3 RNA polymerase
   4654..4670    -  protein_bind   lac operator: The lac repressor binds to the lac operator to inhibit transcription in E. coli. This inhibition can be relieved by adding lactose or isopropyl-β-D-thiogalactopyranoside (IPTG). lac repressor encoded by lacI
   4678..4708    -  promoter       lac promoter: promoter for the E. coli lac operon
   4723..4744    -  protein_bind   CAP binding site: CAP binding activates transcription in the presence of cAMP. E. coli catabolite activator protein
   4757..4849    -  CDS            lacI (fragment): lac repressor; lacI; The lac repressor binds to the lac operator to inhibit transcription in E. coli. This inhibition can be relieved by adding lactose or isopropyl-β-D-thiogalactopyranoside (IPTG).
   5032..5620    -  rep_origin     ori: high-copy-number ColE1/pMB1/pBR322/pUC origin of replication
   5791..6651    -  CDS            AmpR: β-lactamase; bla; confers resistance to ampicillin, carbenicillin, and related antibiotics
   6652..6756    -  promoter       AmpR promoter: bla
   6783..7238    +  rep_origin     f1 ori (sequence partly withheld): f1 bacteriophage origin of replication; arrow indicates direction of (+) strand synthesis
   7242..92      -  CDS            lacZα (fragment) (across the origin): LacZα fragment of β-galactosidase; lacZ fragment
