[The description below was written by a language model from this plasmid's Addgene catalogue record, the feature table of its GenBank file and pLannotate feature annotations shown in this document.]
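Description:
pBTG (pBigT-IRES-GFP) is an empty shuttle vector for building Cre-dependent transgenic and knock-in constructs. It is a modification of pBigT in which an IRES-EGFP reporter has been placed downstream of the cloning site. The bacterial portion is pBluescript-like, with a high-copy ColE1/pUC origin, an f1 origin, ampicillin resistance, lacZα/lac promoter remnants, and flanking T7 and T3 promoters. Selection in mammalian cells is by G418, through a neomycin resistance gene.

The functional cassette begins with an adenovirus major late splice acceptor. This lets the cassette be spliced into a transcript from an upstream host promoter, since the cassette carries no promoter of its own for the gene of interest. Next comes a floxed stop element: two loxP sites in the same orientation bracket a PGK promoter-NeoR-PGK poly(A) unit followed by tandem SV40 polyadenylation signals. These terminate transcription and so block expression of anything downstream until Cre excises the segment. After the second loxP lie polylinker fragments where a cDNA can be inserted by restriction cloning. They are followed by an EMCV IRES, an EGFP preceded by three copies of the SV40 nuclear localisation signal (so the reporter should be nuclear), and a bGH poly(A) signal. An inserted gene and the GFP would therefore be co-expressed from one bicistronic transcript only in cells that have undergone Cre recombination.

According to the depositor, the assembled cassette is intended for use with pRosa26PA. The catalogue lists the backbone as 7,562 bp, whereas the full sequencing result is 7,307 nt. The separate GenBank record covers only a 685 bp stretch spanning a loxP site and the two SV40 poly(A) signals.
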