Addgene plasmid #15037: pBTG (pBigT-IRES-GFP; DM#268)
Purpose: (Empty Backbone)
Depositing lab: Douglas Melton. Depositing organization: Harvard University. Publication: Notch signaling controls multiple steps of pancreatic differentiation. Murtaugh LC, Stanger BZ, Kwan KM, Melton DA. Proc Natl Acad Sci U S A. 2003 Dec 9. 100(25):14920-5. 10.1073/pnas.2436557100 PubMed 14657333.
Backbone
  Vector backbone: pBigT
  Backbone size (bp): 7562
  Vector type: Cre/Lox ; for making transgenic constructs
  Selectable markers: Neomycin (select with G418)
Growth in bacteria
  Bacterial resistance: Ampicillin, 100 μg/mL
  Growth temperature: 37°C
  Growth strain: DH5alpha
  Copy number: Unknown
Gene/Insert
  Gene/Insert name: None
  Tag / fusion protein: IRES-EGFP (C terminal on backbone)
  Cloning method: Restriction Enzyme
  Sequencing primers: 5′ n/a
Resource information
  A portion of this plasmid was derived from a plasmid made by: pBigT from Frank Costantini.
Terms and licenses: Academic/Nonprofit Terms; Industry Terms: Not Available to Industry
Depositor comments: Modification of plasmid pBigT described in Srinivas et al. BMC Dev Biol (2001) vol 1, p.4. For use with pRosa26PA. See BMC Dev Biol article for more information. Modified to contain IRES-EGFP downstream of cloning site. See Author's Map for more information.
How to cite: pBTG (pBigT-IRES-GFP; DM#268) was a gift from Douglas Melton (Addgene plasmid # 15037 ; http://n2t.net/addgene:15037 ; RRID:Addgene_15037)
