LOCUS       Exported 685 bp ds-DNA linear SYN 19-MAY-2021
DEFINITION  synthetic linear DNA
ACCESSION   .
VERSION     .
KEYWORDS    pBTG (pBigT-IRES-GFP; DM#268)
SOURCE      synthetic DNA construct
  ORGANISM  synthetic DNA construct
REFERENCE   1 (bases 1 to 685)
  AUTHORS   Murtaugh LC, Stanger BZ, Kwan KM, Melton DA
  TITLE     Notch signaling controls multiple steps of pancreatic
            differentiation.
  JOURNAL   Proc Natl Acad Sci U S A. 2003 Dec 9. 100(25):14920-5.
  PUBMED    14657333
REFERENCE   2 (bases 1 to 685)
  AUTHORS   .
  TITLE     Direct Submission
  JOURNAL   Exported May 19, 2021 from SnapGene Server 1.1.58
            http://www.snapgene.com
FEATURES             Location/Qualifiers
     source          1..685
                     /organism="synthetic DNA construct"
                     /mol_type="other DNA"
     primer_bind     123..139
                     /label=pBluescriptKS
                     /note="For pBluescript vector"
     primer_bind     124..140
                     /label=KS primer
                     /note="common sequencing primer, one of multiple similar
                     variants"
     protein_bind    175..208
                     /label=loxP
                     /bound_moiety="Cre recombinase"
                     /note="Cre-mediated recombination occurs in the 8-bp core
                     sequence (GCATACAT)."
     polyA_signal    237..371
                     /label=SV40 poly(A) signal
                     /note="SV40 polyadenylation signal"
     polyA_signal    491..625
                     /label=SV40 poly(A) signal
                     /note="SV40 polyadenylation signal"
ORIGIN
        1 acgcacaccg gccttattcc aagcggcttc ggccagtaac gttagggggg ggggagggag
       61 aggggcggat cccccgggct gcaggaattc gatatcaagc ttatcgatac cgtcgatcga
      121 cctcgaggtc gacggtatcg ataagctagc ttgggctgca ggtcgaggga cctaataact
      181 tcgtatagca tacattatac gaagttatat taagggttcc ggatcagctt gatggggatc
      241 cagacatgat aagatacatt gatgagtttg gacaaaccac aactagaatg cagtgaaaaa
      301 aatgctttat ttgtgaaatt tgtgatgcta ttgctttatt tgtaaccatt ataagctgca
      361 ataaacaagt taacaacaac aattgcattc attttatgtt tcaggttcag ggggaggtgt
      421 gggaggtttt ttaaagcaag taaaacctct acaaatgtgg tatggctgat tatgatcctc
      481 tagagtcgca gatccagaca tgataagata cattgatgag tttggacaaa ccacaactag
      541 aatgcagtga aaaaaatgct ttatttgtga aatttgtgat gctattgctt tatttgtaac
      601 cattataagc tgcaataaac aagttaacaa caacaattgc attcatttta tgtttcaggt
      661 tcagggggag gtgtgggagg ttttt
//
